Addgene plasmid #157203: pD649-HAsp-BTN1A1-COMP5AP-AviTag-9xHis
Purpose: Mammalian expression of cell-surface protein extracellular domain fused to COMP5AP-AviTag-9xHis. Protein is secreted from cells.
Depositing lab: Chris Garcia. Depositing organization: Stanford University. Publication: A Human IgSF Cell-Surface Interactome Reveals a Complex Network of Protein-Protein Interactions. Wojtowicz WM, Vielmetter J, Fernandes RA, Siepe DH, Eastman CL, Chisholm GB, Cox S, Klock H, Anderson PW, Rue SM, Miller JJ, Glaser SM, Bragstad ML, Vance J, Lam AW, Lesley SA, Zinn K, Garcia KC. Cell. 2020 Aug 20;182(4):1027-1043.e17. doi: 10.1016/j.cell.2020.07.025. PubMed 32822567.
Backbone
  Vector backbone: pD649
  Backbone size w/o insert (bp): 7153
  Vector type: Mammalian Expression
Growth in bacteria
  Bacterial resistance: Ampicillin, 100 μg/mL
  Growth temperature: 37°C
  Growth strain: DH5alpha
  Copy number: High Copy
Gene/Insert
  Gene/Insert name: BTN1A1 (alt name: BT1A1)
  Species: H. sapiens (human)
  Insert size (bp): 648
  Entrez Gene: BTN1A1 (a.k.a. BT, BTN, BTN1)
  Promoter: CMV/SP6
  Tag / fusion protein: COMP5AP-AviTag-9xHis (C terminal on backbone)
  Cloning method: Restriction Enzyme; 5′ cloning site GCGGCCGC (not destroyed); 3′ cloning site GGCGCGCC (not destroyed)
  Sequencing primers: 5′ ATTTAGGTGACACTATAG; 3′ CGTCGCACTCCATCACGGTG
Resource information
  A portion of this plasmid was derived from a plasmid made by: synthesis by ThermoFisher
Terms and licenses: Academic/Nonprofit Terms; Industry Terms: Not Available to Industry
Depositor comments: Some plasmids in this collection may have an IS4-like element ISVsa5 family transposase upstream of the CMV promoter.
How to cite: pD649-HAsp-BTN1A1-COMP5AP-AviTag-9xHis was a gift from Chris Garcia (Addgene plasmid # 157203 ; http://n2t.net/addgene:157203 ; RRID:Addgene_157203)
