[The description below was written by a language model from this plasmid's Addgene catalogue record and pLannotate feature annotations shown in this document.]
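Description:
pD649-HAsp-BTN1A1-COMP5AP-AviTag-9xHis is a mammalian expression plasmid on the pD649 backbone, designed to produce the extracellular domain of the human cell-surface protein BTN1A1 (butyrophilin subfamily 1 member A1) as a secreted fusion protein. It is propagated in E. coli through a high-copy ColE1/pUC-type origin and selected with ampicillin via a complete β-lactamase gene. The short KanR, lacZα, rrnB terminator and f1 ori matches in the annotation are only remnants. An SV40 promoter/EM7 promoter unit drives a puromycin N-acetyltransferase gene followed by an SV40 polyadenylation signal, which would permit puromycin selection in mammalian cells. A small ble fragment also sits downstream.

The expression cassette uses the CMV enhancer and promoter with a piece of CMV intron A, followed by an SP6 promoter that serves as a sequencing primer site and could support in vitro transcription. The "HAsp" in the name indicates a leader peptide that directs the protein into the secretory pathway. The annotation software matched this region partially to an immunoglobulin heavy chain signal sequence. The BTN1A1 ectodomain is cloned between retained NotI and AscI sites, so it can be exchanged across the collection. It is fused at its C terminus to the rat COMP coiled-coil segment, which pentamerizes the protein, then to human placental alkaline phosphatase as an enzymatic reporter. An AviTag for site-specific biotinylation and a polyhistidine tag for purification follow, and the cassette ends with a bGH polyadenylation signal. The tag is 9xHis by name but annotated as 8xHis.

The construct belongs to a human IgSF ectodomain set used to map extracellular protein-protein interactions, where a multimeric, enzyme-tagged protein helps detect weak binding. The depositor notes that some plasmids in the collection may carry an IS4-like transposase upstream of the CMV promoter. None is annotated here.
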