Features (pLannotate 1.2.2; 24 found; start..end, strand, type, name):
    119..143     -  CDS            KanR (fragment): aminoglycoside phosphotransferase; aph(3')-Ia; confers resistance to kanamycin
    254..842     +  rep_origin     ori: high-copy-number ColE1/pMB1/pBR322/pUC origin of replication
   1067..1084    +  terminator     rrnB T2 terminator (fragment): transcription terminator T2 from the E. coli rrnB gene
   1109..1128    -  CDS            lacZα (fragment): LacZα fragment of β-galactosidase; lacZ fragment
   1584..1600    +  protein_bind   lac operator: The lac repressor binds to the lac operator to inhibit transcription in E. coli. This inhibition can be relieved by adding lactose or isopropyl-β-D-thiogalactopyranoside (IPTG). lac repressor encoded by lacI
   1843..2146    +  enhancer       CMV enhancer: human cytomegalovirus immediate early enhancer
   2147..2350    +  promoter       CMV promoter: human cytomegalovirus (CMV) immediate early promoter
   2486..2529    +  intron         CMV intron (fragment): modified intron A from human cytomegalovirus
   2581..2599    +  promoter       SP6 promoter: promoter for bacteriophage SP6 RNA polymerase
   2603..2640    +  CDS            IgH signal sequence (fragment): signal sequence from the mouse immunoglobulin heavy chain variable region
   2746..3405    +  CDS            BTN1A1 (fragment): BT1A1_HUMAN - Also known as BTN. Experimental evidence at protein level: Swiss-Prot protein existence level 1. May function in the secretion of milk-fat droplets. May act as a specific membrane-associated receptor for the association of cytoplasmic droplets with the apical plasma membrane (By similarity). Inhibits the proliferation of CD4 and CD8 T-cells activated by anti-CD3 antibodies, T-cell metabolism and IL2 and IFNG secretion (By similarity). From Homo sapiens (Human).
   3493..3672    +  CDS            Comp (fragment): COMP_RAT - Experimental evidence at protein level: Swiss-Prot protein existence level 1. May play a role in the structural integrity of cartilage via its interaction with other extracellular matrix proteins such as the collagens and fibronectin. Can mediate the interaction of chondrocytes with the cartilage extracellular matrix through interaction with cell surface integrin receptors. Could play a role in the pathogenesis of osteoarthritis. Potent suppressor of apoptosis in both primary chondrocytes and transformed cells. Suppresses apoptosis by blocking the activation of caspase-3 and by indu
   3660..5112    +  CDS            SEAP (fragment): secreted alkaline phosphatase from human placenta The natural enzyme has a C-terminal transmembrane sequence that is replaced by a GPI anchor.
   5137..5178    +  CDS            AviTag™ (fragment): peptide tag that allows for enzymatic biotinylation
   5182..5205    +  CDS            8xHis: 8xHis affinity tag
   5351..5462    +  polyA_signal   bGH poly(A) signal: bovine growth hormone polyadenylation signal
   5463..5571    +  rep_origin     f1 ori (fragment): f1 bacteriophage origin of replication; arrow indicates direction of (+) strand synthesis
   5585..5914    +  promoter       SV40 promoter: SV40 enhancer and early promoter
   5962..6009    +  promoter       EM7 promoter: synthetic bacterial promoter&nbsp
   6028..6627    +  CDS            PuroR (fragment): puromycin N-acetyltransferase; pac from Streptomyces; confers resistance to puromycin
   6637..6762    +  CDS            ble (fragment): BLE_KLEPN - Experimental evidence at protein level: Swiss-Prot protein existence level 1. Binding protein with a strong affinity to the bleomycin family of antibiotics. Binds to CL990; an antimitotic-antibiotic compound. From Klebsiella pneumoniae.
   6757..6878    +  polyA_signal   SV40 poly(A) signal: SV40 polyadenylation signal
   6931..7791    -  CDS            AmpR: β-lactamase; bla; confers resistance to ampicillin, carbenicillin, and related antibiotics
   7794..89      -  promoter       AmpR promoter (fragment) (across the origin): bla
>Addgene plasmid #157203 | pD649-HAsp-BTN1A1-COMP5AP-AviTag-9xHis | depositor full sequence | sequence record 303515 | Full Sequence
TTTCAATATTATTGAAGCATTTATCAGGGTTATTGTCTCATGAGCGGATACATATTTGAATGTATTTAGA
AAAATAAACAAATAGGGGTCAGTGTTACAACCAATTAACCAATTCTGAACATTATCGCGAGCCCATTTAT
ACCTGAATATGGCTCATAACACCCCTTGCTCATGACCAAAATCCCTTAACGTGAGTTACGCGCGCGTCGT
TCCACTGAGCGTCAGACCCCGTAGAAAAGATCAAAGGATCTTCTTGAGATCCTTTTTTTCTGCGCGTAAT
CTGCTGCTTGCAAACAAAAAAACCACCGCTACCAGCGGTGGTTTGTTTGCCGGATCAAGAGCTACCAACT
CTTTTTCCGAAGGTAACTGGCTTCAGCAGAGCGCAGATACCAAATACTGTTCTTCTAGTGTAGCCGTAGT
TAGCCCACCACTTCAAGAACTCTGTAGCACCGCCTACATACCTCGCTCTGCTAATCCTGTTACCAGTGGC
TGCTGCCAGTGGCGATAAGTCGTGTCTTACCGGGTTGGACTCAAGACGATAGTTACCGGATAAGGCGCAG
CGGTCGGGCTGAACGGGGGGTTCGTGCACACAGCCCAGCTTGGAGCGAACGACCTACACCGAACTGAGAT
ACCTACAGCGTGAGCTATGAGAAAGCGCCACGCTTCCCGAAGGGAGAAAGGCGGACAGGTATCCGGTAAG
CGGCAGGGTCGGAACAGGAGAGCGCACGAGGGAGCTTCCAGGGGGAAACGCCTGGTATCTTTATAGTCCT
GTCGGGTTTCGCCACCTCTGACTTGAGCGTCGATTTTTGTGATGCTCGTCAGGGGGGCGGAGCCTATGGA
AAAACGCCAGCAACGCGGCCTTTTTACGGTTCCTGGCCTTTTGCTGGCCTTTTGCTCACATGTTCTTTCC
TGCGTTATCCCCTGATTCTGTGGATAACCGTATTACCGCCTTTGAGTGAGCTGATACCGCTCGCCGCAGC
CGAACGACCGAGCGCAGCGAGTCAGTGAGCGAGGAAGCGGAAGGCGAGAGTAGGGAACTGCCAGGCATCA
AACTAAGCAGAAGGCCCCTGACGGATGGCCTTTTTGCGTTTCTACAAACTCTTTCTGTGTTGTAAAACGA
CGGCCAGTCTTAAGCTCGGGCCCCCTGGGCGGTTCTGATAACGAGTAATCGTTAATCCGCAAATAACGTA
AAAACCCGCTTCGGCGGGTTTTTTTATGGGGGGAGTTTAGGGAAAGAGCATTTGTCAGAATATTTAAGGG
CGCCTGTCACTTTGCTTGATATATGAGAATTATTTAACCTTATAAATGAGAAAAAAGCAACGCACTTTAA
ATAAGATACGTTGCTTTTTCGATTGATGAACACCTATAATTAAACTATTCATCTATTATTTATGATTTTT
TGTATATACAATATTTCTAGTTTGTTAAAGAGAATTAAGAAAATAAATCTCGAAAATAATAAAGGGAAAA
TCAGTTTTTGATATCAAAATTATACATGTCAACGATAATACAAAATATAATACAAACTATAAGATGTTAT
CAGTATTTATTATCATTTAGAATAAATTTTGTGTCGCCCTTAATTGTGAGCGGATAACAATTACGAGCTT
CATGCACAGTGGCGTTGACTCAATATTGGCCATTAGCCATATTATTCATTGGTTATATAGCATAAATCAA
TATTGGCTATTGGCCATTGCATACGTTGTATCTATATCATAATATGTACATTTATATTGGCTCATGTCCA
ATATGACCGCCATGTTGGCATTGATTATTGACTAGTTATTAATAGTAATCAATTACGGGGTCATTAGTTC
ATAGCCCATATATGGAGTTCCGCGTTACATAACTTACGGTAAATGGCCCGCCTGGCTGACCGCCCAACGA
CCCCCGCCCATTGACGTCAATAATGACGTATGTTCCCATAGTAACGCCAATAGGGACTTTCCATTGACGT
CAATGGGTGGAGTATTTACGGTAAACTGCCCACTTGGCAGTACATCAAGTGTATCATATGCCAAGTACGC
CCCCTATTGACGTCAATGACGGTAAATGGCCCGCCTGGCATTATGCCCAGTACATGACCTTATGGGACTT
TCCTACTTGGCAGTACATCTACGTATTAGTCATCGCTATTACCATGGTGATGCGGTTTTGGCAGTACATC
AATGGGCGTGGATAGCGGTTTGACTCACGGGGATTTCCAAGTCTCCACCCCATTGACGTCAATGGGAGTT
TGTTTTGGCACCAAAATCAACGGGACTTTCCAAAATGTCGTAACAACTCCGCCCCATTGACGCAAATGGG
CGGTAGGCGTGTACGGTGGGAGGTCTATATAAGCAGAGCTCGTTTAGTGAACCGTCAGATCGCCTGGAGA
CGCCATCCACGCTGTTTTGACCTCCATAGAAGACACCGGGACCGATCCAGCCTCCGCGGCCGGGAACGGT
GCATTGGAACGCGGATTCCCCGTGCCAAGAGTGACGTAAGTACCGCCTATAGAGTCTATAGGCCCACCCC
CTTGGCTTCGTTAGAACGCGGCTACAATTAATACATAACCTTATGTATCATACACATACGATTTAGGTGA
CACTATAGAATAACATCCACTTTGCCTTTCTCTCCACAGGTGTCCACTCCCAGGTCCAACTGCACCTCGG
TTCTATCGAAAACGCGCCTGCTAGCGCCACCATGAAGACCATCATTGCCCTGAGCTACATCTTCTGCCTG
GTGTTCGCTGCGGCCGCCGCTCCATTTGATGTGATTGGACCTCCTGAGCCTATCCTGGCCGTTGTGGGAG
AAGATGCCGAGCTGCCTTGCAGACTGTCTCCTAATGCCTCTGCCGAGCACCTGGAACTGCGGTGGTTCAG
AAAGAAAGTGTCCCCTGCCGTGCTGGTGCACAGAGATGGAAGAGAACAAGAGGCCGAGCAGATGCCCGAG
TACAGAGGTAGAGCTACCCTGGTGCAGGACGGAATCGCTAAGGGAAGAGTGGCCCTGAGAATCAGAGGCG
TGCGAGTGTCCGATGACGGCGAGTACACCTGTTTCTTCAGAGAGGACGGCAGCTACGAAGAGGCTCTGGT
GCATCTGAAAGTGGCCGCTCTGGGCAGCGATCCCCACATCTCTATGCAGGTCCAAGAGAACGGCGAGATC
TGCCTGGAATGTACCAGCGTCGGCTGGTATCCTGAACCACAGGTTCAGTGGCGGACCAGCAAGGGCGAGA
AGTTTCCTAGCACCAGCGAGAGCAGAAACCCCGACGAAGAGGGACTGTTTACAGTGGCCGCCAGCGTGAT
CATCAGAGACACAAGCGCCAAGAACGTGTCCTGCTACATCCAGAACCTGCTGCTGGGCCAAGAGAAGAAG
GTGGAAATCAGCATCCCTGCCAGCAGCCTGCCTAGAGGCGCGCCGGAAGATCAAGTTGATCCAAGATTGA
TTGATGGCAAGGGCGGATCTCTGGAGGTGCTGTTCCAGGGACCAGGCGGAAGCGGCAATCCCGGCGGCGA
TCTGGCCCCCCAGATGCTGCGCGAGCTGCAGGAGACCAATGCCGCCCTGCAGGACGTGCGCGAGCTGCTG
CGCCACCGCGTGAAGGAGATCACCTTCCTGAAGAACACCGTGATGGAGTGCGACGCCTGCGGTATGCAGC
CCTCTAGAGGCTCCGGCTCCATCATCCCAGTTGAGGAGGAGAACCCGGACTTCTGGAACCGCGAGGCAGC
CGAGGCCCTGGGTGCCGCCAAGAAGCTGCAGCCTGCACAGACAGCCGCCAAGAACCTCATCATCTTCCTG
GGCGATGGGATGGGGGTGTCTACGGTGACAGCTGCCAGGATCCTAAAAGGGCAGAAGAAGGACAAACTGG
GGCCTGAGATACCCCTGGCCATGGACCGCTTCCCATATGTGGCTCTGTCCAAGACATACAATGTAGACAA
ACATGTGCCAGACAGTGGAGCCACAGCCACGGCCTACCTGTGCGGGGTCAAGGGCAACTTCCAGACCATT
GGCTTGAGTGCAGCCGCCCGCTTTAACCAGTGCAACACGACACGCGGCAACGAGGTCATCTCCGTGATGA
ATCGGGCCAAGAAAGCAGGGAAGTCAGTGGGAGTGGTAACCACCACACGAGTGCAGCACGCCTCGCCAGC
CGGCACCTACGCCCACACGGTGAACCGCAACTGGTACTCGGACGCCGACGTGCCTGCCTCGGCCCGCCAG
GAGGGGTGCCAGGACATCGCTACGCAGCTCATCTCCAACATGGACATTGACGTGATCCTAGGTGGAGGCC
GAAAGTACATGTTTCGCATGGGAACCCCAGACCCTGAGTACCCAGATGACTACAGCCAAGGTGGGACCAG
GCTGGACGGGAAGAATCTGGTGCAGGAATGGCTGGCGAAGCGCCAGGGTGCCCGGTATGTGTGGAACCGC
ACTGAGCTCATGCAGGCTTCCCTGGACCCGTCTGTGACCCATCTCATGGGTCTCTTTGAGCCTGGAGACA
TGAAATACGAGATCCACCGAGACTCCACACTGGACCCCTCCCTGATGGAGATGACAGAGGCTGCCCTGCG
CCTGCTGAGCAGGAACCCCCGCGGCTTCTTCCTCTTCGTGGAGGGTGGTCGCATCGACCATGGTCATCAT
GAAAGCAGGGCTTACCGGGCACTGACTGAGACGATCATGTTCGACGACGCCATTGAGAGGGCGGGCCAGC
TCACCAGCGAGGAGGACACGCTGAGCCTCGTCACTGCCGACCACTCCCACGTCTTCTCCTTCGGAGGCTA
CCCCCTGCGAGGGAGCTCCATCTTCGGGCTGGCCCCTGGCAAGGCCCGGGACAGGAAGGCCTACACGGTC
CTCCTATACGGAAACGGTCCAGGCTATGTGCTCAAGGACGGCGCCCGGCCGGATGTTACCGAGAGCGAGA
GCGGGAGCCCCGAGTATCGGCAGCAGTCAGCAGTGCCCCTGGACGAAGAGACCCACGCAGGCGAGGACGT
GGCGGTGTTCGCGCGCGGCCCGCAGGCGCACCTGGTTCACGGCGTGCAGGAGCAGACCTTCATAGCGCAC
GTCATGGCCTTCGCCGCCTGCCTGGAGCCCTACACCGCCTGCGACCTGGCGCCCCCCGCCGGCACCACCG
ACGCCGCGCACCCGGGTGGCGGAGGACTGAACGACATCTTCGAGGCTCAGAAAATCGAATGGCACGAACA
TCACCATCACCATCACCATCACCATTAAGGCCGGCCTGTAGTCACTGGCACAACGCGTTACCCGGTAAGC
CAATCGGGTATACACGGTCGTCATACTGCAGACAGGGTTCTTCTACTTTGCAAGATAGTCTTGAGTAGTA
AAATAAATAGATAGAGAAAATCAGCCTCGACTGTGCCTTCTAGTTGCCAGCCATCTGTTGTTTGCCCCTC
CCCCGTGCCTTCCTTGACCCTGGAAGGTGCCACTCCCACTGTCCTTTCCTAATAAAATGAGGAAATTGCA
TCACAACACTCAACCCTATCTCGGTCTATTCTTTTGATTTATAAGGGATTTTGCCGATTTCGGCCTATTG
GTTAAAAAATGAGCTGATTTAACAAAAATTTAACGCGAATTAATTCTGTGGAATGTGTGTCAGTTAGGGT
GTGGAAAGTCCCCAGGCTCCCCAGCAGGCAGAAGTATGCAAAGCATGCATCTCAATTAGTCAGCAACCAG
GTGTGGAAAGTCCCCAGGCTCCCCAGCAGGCAGAAGTATGCAAAGCATGCATCTCAATTAGTCAGCAACC
ATAGTCCCGCCCCTAACTCCGCCCATCCCGCCCCTAACTCCGCCCAGTTCCGCCCATTCTCCGCCCCATG
GCTGACTAATTTTTTTTATTTATGCAGAGGCCGAGGCCGCCTCTGCCTCTGAGCTATTCCAGAAGTAGTG
AGGAGGCTTTTTTGGAGGCCTAGGCTTTTGCAAAAAGCTCCCGGGAGCTTGTATATCCATTTTCGGATCT
GATCAGCACGTGTTGACAATTAATCATCGGCATAGTATATCGGCATAGTATAATACGACAAGGTGAGGAA
CTAAACCATGACCGAGTACAAGCCCACGGTGCGCCTCGCCACCCGCGACGACGTCCCCAGGGCCGTACGC
ACCCTCGCCGCCGCGTTCGCCGACTACCCCGCCACGCGCCACACCGTCGATCCGGACCGCCACATCGAGC
GGGTCACCGAGCTGCAAGAACTCTTCCTCACGCGCGTCGGGCTCGACATCGGCAAGGTGTGGGTCGCGGA
CGACGGCGCCGCGGTGGCGGTCTGGACCACGCCGGAGAGCGTCGAAGCGGGGGCGGTGTTCGCCGAGATC
GGCCCGCGCATGGCCGAGTTGAGCGGTTCCCGGCTGGCCGCGCAGCAACAGATGGAAGGCCTCCTGGCGC
CGCACCGGCCCAAGGAGCCCGCGTGGTTCCTGGCCACCGTCGGCGTCTCGCCCGACCACCAGGGCAAGGG
TCTGGGCAGCGCCGTCGTGCTCCCCGGAGTGGAGGCGGCCGAGCGCGCCGGGGTGCCCGCCTTCCTGGAG
ACATCCGCGCCCCGCAACCTCCCCTTCTACGAGCGGCTCGGCTTCACCGTCACCGCCGACGTCGAGGTGC
CCGAAGGACCGCGCACCTGGTGCATGACCCGCAAGCCCGGTGCCTGACACGTGCTACGAGATTTCGATTC
CACCGCCGCCTTCTATGAAAGGTTGGGCTTCGGAATCGTTTTCCGGGACGCCGGCTGGATGATCCTCCAG
CGCGGGGATCTCATGCTGGAGTTCTTCGCCCACCCCAACTTGTTTATTGCAGCTTATAATGGTTACAAAT
AAAGCAATAGCATCACAAATTTCACAAATAAAGCATTTTTTTCACTGCATTCTAGTTGTGGTTTGTCCAA
ACTCATCAATGTATCTTATCATGTCTGTATACCGTCGACCTCTAGCTAGAGCTTGGCGTAATCATGGTCA
TTACCAATGCTTAATCAGTGAGGCACCTATCTCAGCGATCTGTCTATTTCGTTCATCCATAGTTGCCTGA
CTCCCCGTCGTGTAGATAACTACGATACGGGAGGGCTTACCATCTGGCCCCAGCGCTGCGATGATACCGC
GAGAACCACGCTCACCGGCTCCGGATTTATCAGCAATAAACCAGCCAGCCGGAAGGGCCGAGCGCAGAAG
TGGTCCTGCAACTTTATCCGCCTCCATCCAGTCTATTAATTGTTGCCGGGAAGCTAGAGTAAGTAGTTCG
CCAGTTAATAGTTTGCGCAACGTTGTTGCCATCGCTACAGGCATCGTGGTGTCACGCTCGTCGTTTGGTA
TGGCTTCATTCAGCTCCGGTTCCCAACGATCAAGGCGAGTTACATGATCCCCCATGTTGTGCAAAAAAGC
GGTTAGCTCCTTCGGTCCTCCGATCGTTGTCAGAAGTAAGTTGGCCGCAGTGTTATCACTCATGGTTATG
GCAGCACTGCATAATTCTCTTACTGTCATGCCATCCGTAAGATGCTTTTCTGTGACTGGTGAGTACTCAA
CCAAGTCATTCTGAGAATAGTGTATGCGGCGACCGAGTTGCTCTTGCCCGGCGTCAATACGGGATAATAC
CGCGCCACATAGCAGAACTTTAAAAGTGCTCATCATTGGAAAACGTTCTTCGGGGCGAAAACTCTCAAGG
ATCTTACCGCTGTTGAGATCCAGTTCGATGTAACCCACTCGTGCACCCAACTGATCTTCAGCATCTTTTA
CTTTCACCAGCGTTTCTGGGTGAGCAAAAACAGGAAGGCAAAATGCCGCAAAAAAGGGAATAAGGGCGAC
ACGGAAATGTTGAATACTCATATTCTTCCTT
