>Addgene plasmid #157203 | pD649-HAsp-BTN1A1-COMP5AP-AviTag-9xHis | depositor partial sequence | sequence record 303516 | insert (extracellular domain)
GCTCCATTTGATGTGATTGGACCTCCTGAGCCTATCCTGGCCGTTGTGGGAGAAGATGCCGAGCTGCCTT
GCAGACTGTCTCCTAATGCCTCTGCCGAGCACCTGGAACTGCGGTGGTTCAGAAAGAAAGTGTCCCCTGC
CGTGCTGGTGCACAGAGATGGAAGAGAACAAGAGGCCGAGCAGATGCCCGAGTACAGAGGTAGAGCTACC
CTGGTGCAGGACGGAATCGCTAAGGGAAGAGTGGCCCTGAGAATCAGAGGCGTGCGAGTGTCCGATGACG
GCGAGTACACCTGTTTCTTCAGAGAGGACGGCAGCTACGAAGAGGCTCTGGTGCATCTGAAAGTGGCCGC
TCTGGGCAGCGATCCCCACATCTCTATGCAGGTCCAAGAGAACGGCGAGATCTGCCTGGAATGTACCAGC
GTCGGCTGGTATCCTGAACCACAGGTTCAGTGGCGGACCAGCAAGGGCGAGAAGTTTCCTAGCACCAGCG
AGAGCAGAAACCCCGACGAAGAGGGACTGTTTACAGTGGCCGCCAGCGTGATCATCAGAGACACAAGCGC
CAAGAACGTGTCCTGCTACATCCAGAACCTGCTGCTGGGCCAAGAGAAGAAGGTGGAAATCAGCATCCCT
GCCAGCAGCCTGCCTAGA
